Addgene plasmid #109428: ACE Reporter (pLenti-CMV-mCherry (+43) -T2A-eGFP)
Purpose: A lentiviral backbone expressing mCherry with a 43 basepair insert and eGFP off of a CMV promoter. A reporter for both Cas9 nuclease and APOBEC-mediated base-editing activity.
Depositing lab: Reuben Harris. Depositing organization: University of Minnesota. Publication: A fluorescent reporter for quantification and enrichment of DNA editing by APOBEC-Cas9 or cleavage by Cas9 in living cells. St Martin A, Salamango D, Serebrenik A, Shaban N, Brown WL, Donati F, Munagala U, Conticello SG, Harris RS. Nucleic Acids Res. 2018 May 9. pii: 4994269. doi: 10.1093/nar/gky332. PubMed 29746667.
Backbone
  Vector backbone: HIV-1 NL4-3
  Backbone size w/o insert (bp): 9269
  Total vector size (bp): 10814
  Modifications to backbone: Removed HIV-1 nef, vif, vpr, and part of env. Inserted CMV mCherry T2A GFP with a 43 base pair insertion in mCherry.
  Vector type: Lentiviral
Growth in bacteria
  Bacterial resistance: Ampicillin, 100 μg/mL
  Growth temperature: 37°C
  Growth strain: NEB Stable
  Copy number: Unknown
Gene/Insert
  Gene/Insert name: mCherry T2A GFP
  Species: Synthetic
  Insert size (bp): 1545
  Mutation: Inserted 43 base pairs into mCherry to create reporter
  Promoter: CMV
  Cloning method: Restriction Enzyme; 5′ cloning site BamHI (not destroyed); 3′ cloning site KpnI (not destroyed)
  Sequencing primers: 5′ ctggctaccggtatggtgagcaagggcgagg; 3′ CTTGTACTCGAGATCTGCACCGGGCTTGTACAGCTCGTCCATGCC
Terms and licenses: Academic/Nonprofit Terms; Industry Terms: Not Available to Industry
How to cite: ACE Reporter (pLenti-CMV-mCherry (+43) -T2A-eGFP) was a gift from Reuben Harris (Addgene plasmid # 109428 ; http://n2t.net/addgene:109428 ; RRID:Addgene_109428)
