[The description below was written by a language model from this plasmid's Addgene catalogue record and pLannotate feature annotations shown in this document.]
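Description:
ACE Reporter (pLenti-CMV-mCherry (+43)-T2A-eGFP) is a lentiviral reporter plasmid built on an HIV-1 NL4-3 proviral backbone from which nef, vif, vpr and part of env were removed. The feature table is consistent with this. It shows HIV-1 LTR sequences flanking the viral region, the Ψ packaging signal, a partial gag, the cPPT/CTS element, and residual fragments of vif, vpr, tat, env and nef. These elements allow the reporter RNA to be packaged and integrated into target mammalian cells, although the record does not state what helper functions are needed. In bacteria the plasmid replicates from a ColE1/pUC-type origin and is selected with ampicillin through β-lactamase. Short human-gene, lacI, lacZα, rop and bom hits are probably flanking or vector remnants rather than functional parts. The catalogue lists a total size of 10,814 bp, whereas the sequenced record is 11,540 nt; the record does not explain this difference.

The payload is a single CMV enhancer/promoter-driven open reading frame encoding mCherry, a T2A self-cleaving peptide and eGFP. The T2A itself is not annotated but would lie in the gap between the two fluorescent protein genes. mCherry carries a 43 bp insertion, which appears in the annotation as two separate mCherry fragments with a short gap between them. The construct is described as a reporter for both Cas9 nuclease cleavage and APOBEC-mediated base editing, used to quantify and enrich for editing events in living cells by fluorescence. The record does not spell out the exact mechanism by which editing changes the fluorescent signal, or the role of each fluorophore in the readout.
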