Features (pLannotate 1.2.2; 25 found; start..end, strand, type, name):
    237..594     +  enhancer       CMV enhancer (fragment): human cytomegalovirus immediate early enhancer
    595..798     +  promoter       CMV promoter: human cytomegalovirus (CMV) immediate early promoter
    835..1024    +  CDS            mCherry (fragment): monomeric derivative of DsRed fluorescent protein (Shaner et al., 2004) mammalian codon-optimized
   1055..1585    +  CDS            mCherry (fragment): mCherry is a basic (constitutively fluorescent) red fluorescent protein published in 2004, derived from Discosoma sp.. It is reported to be a very rapidly-maturing monomer with low acid sensitivity.
   1664..2383    +  CDS            EGFP: the original enhanced GFP (Yang et al., 1996) mammalian codon-optimized
   2376..2783    +  CDS            nef (fragment): NEF_HV1BR - Experimental evidence at protein level: Swiss-Prot protein existence level 1. Extracellular Nef protein targets CD4(+) T-lymphocytes for apoptosis by interacting with CXCR4 surface receptors (PubMed:14990729). From Human immunodeficiency virus type 1 group M subtype B (isolate BRU/LAI) (HIV-1).
   2908..3088    +  LTR            5' LTR (truncated): truncated 5' long terminal repeat (LTR) from HIV-1
   3262..3342    +  CDS            C8orf44 (fragment): CH044_HUMAN - Experimental evidence at transcript level: Swiss-Prot protein existence level 2. From Homo sapiens (Human).
   4135..4323    +  CDS            EEF1AKMT2 (fragment): EFMT2_HUMAN - Also known as C10orf138, METTL10 From Homo sapiens (Human).
   4662..4716    -  CDS            lacI (fragment): lac repressor; lacI; The lac repressor binds to the lac operator to inhibit transcription in E. coli. This inhibition can be relieved by adding lactose or isopropyl-β-D-thiogalactopyranoside (IPTG).
   4899..5487    -  rep_origin     ori: high-copy-number ColE1/pMB1/pBR322/pUC origin of replication
   5658..6518    -  CDS            AmpR: β-lactamase; bla; confers resistance to ampicillin, carbenicillin, and related antibiotics
   6519..6623    -  promoter       AmpR promoter: bla
   6718..6753    +  CDS            rop (fragment): Rop protein, which maintains plasmids at low copy number; rop
   6855..6954    +  misc_feature   bom (fragment): basis of mobility region from pBR322
   6960..7026    -  CDS            lacZα (fragment): LacZα fragment of β-galactosidase; lacZ fragment
   8204..8533    +  CDS            nef (fragment): NEF_HV1A2 - Experimental evidence at protein level: Swiss-Prot protein existence level 1. Extracellular Nef protein targets CD4(+) T-lymphocytes for apoptosis by interacting with CXCR4 surface receptors. From Human immunodeficiency virus type 1 group M subtype B (isolate ARV2/SF2) (HIV-1).
   8581..8838    +  LTR            5' LTR (truncated): truncated 5' long terminal repeat (LTR) from HIV-1
   8886..9010    +  misc_feature   HIV-1 Ψ: packaging signal of human immunodeficiency virus type 1
   8994..9544    +  CDS            HIV-1 gag (fragment): gag protein from human immunodeficiency virus 1; gag
   9772..9889    +  misc_feature   cPPT/CTS: central polypurine tract and central termination sequence of HIV-1
  10032..10118   +  CDS            vif (fragment): VIF_HV1N5 - Experimental evidence at protein level: Swiss-Prot protein existence level 1. Counteracts the innate antiviral activity of host APOBEC3F and APOBEC3G. Forms a complex with host APOBEC3F and APOBEC3G thus preventing the entry of these lethally hypermutating enzymes into progeny virions. Recruits an active E3 ubiquitin ligase complex composed of elongin BC, CUL5, and RBX2 to induce polyubiquitination of APOBEC3G and APOBEC3F. In turn, they are directed to the 26S proteasome for degradation. Vif interaction with APOBEC3G also blocks its cytidine deaminase activity in a proteasome-inde
  10119..10241   +  CDS            vpr (fragment): VPR_HV1H2 - Experimental evidence at protein level: Swiss-Prot protein existence level 1. During virus replication, may deplete host UNG protein, and incude G2-M cell cycle arrest. Acts by targeting specific host proteins for degradation by the 26S proteasome, through association with the cellular CUL4A-DDB1 E3 ligase complex by direct interaction with host VPRPB/DCAF-1. Cell cycle arrest reportedly occurs within hours of infection and is not blocked by antiviral agents, suggesting that it is initiated by the VPR carried into the virion. Additionally, VPR induces apoptosis in a cell cycle depe
  10225..10440   +  CDS            tat (fragment): TAT_HV1H2 - Experimental evidence at protein level: Swiss-Prot protein existence level 1. Extracellular circulating Tat can be endocytosed by surrounding uninfected cells via the binding to several surface receptors such as CD26, CXCR4, heparan sulfate proteoglycans (HSPG) or LDLR. Neurons are rarely infected, but they internalize Tat via their LDLR. Through its interaction with nuclear HATs, Tat is potentially able to control the acetylation-dependent cellular gene expression. Modulates the expression of many cellular genes involved in cell survival, proliferation or in coding for cytokines o
  10463..215     +  CDS            env (fragment) (across the origin): ENV_HV1B1 - Experimental evidence at protein level: Swiss-Prot protein existence level 1. [Transmembrane protein gp41]: Acts as a class I viral fusion protein. Under the current model, the protein has at least 3 conformational states: pre-fusion native state, pre-hairpin intermediate state, and post-fusion hairpin state. During fusion of viral and target intracellular membranes, the coiled coil regions (heptad repeats) assume a trimer-of-hairpins structure, positioning the fusion peptide in close proximity to the C-terminal region of the ectodomain. The formation of this structure appears to d
>Addgene plasmid #109428 | ACE Reporter (pLenti-CMV-mCherry (+43) -T2A-eGFP) | addgene full sequence | sequence record 212894 | Addgene NGS Result
TGGGACGCAGGGGGTGGGAAGCCCTCAAATATTGGTGGAATCTCCTACAATATTGGAGTCAGGAGCTAAA
GAATAGTGCTGTTAGCTTGCTCAATGCCACAGCCATAGCAGTAGCTGAGGGGACAGATAGGGTTATAGAA
GTAGTACAAGGAGCTTGTAGAGCTATTCGCCACATACCTAGAAGAATAAGACAGGGCTTGGAAAGGATTT
TGCTATAAGATGGGTGGCGCGGCCGCTTAATAGTAATCAATTACGGGGTCATTAGTTCATAGCCCATATA
TGGAGTTCCGCGTTACATAACTTACGGTAAATGGCCCGCCTGGCTGACCGCCCAACGACCCCCGCCCATT
GACGTCAATAATGACGTATGTTCCCATAGTAACGCCAATTGGGACTTTCCATTGACGTCAATGGGTGGAG
TATTTACGGTAAACTGCCCACTTGGCAGTACATCAAGTGTATCATATGCCAAGTACGCCCCCTATTGACG
TCAATGACGGTAAATGGCCCGCCTGGCATTATGCCCAGTACATGACCTTATGGGACTTTCCTACTTGGCA
GTACATCTACGTATTAGTCATCGCTATTACCATGGTGATGCGGTTTTGGCAGTACATCAATGGGCGTGGA
TAGCGGTTTGACTCACGGGGATTTCCAAGTCTCCACCCCATTGACGTCAATGGGAGTTTGTTTTGGCACC
AAAATCAACGGGACTTTCCAAAATGTCGTAACAACTCCGCCCCATTGACGCAAATGGGCGGTAGGCGTGT
ACGGTGGGAGGTCTATATAAGCAGAGCTCGTTTAGTGAACCGTCAGATCCAGCTGGCTACCGGTATGGTG
AGCAAGGGCGAGGAGGATAACATGGCCATCATCAAGGAGTTCATGCGCTTCAAGGTGCACATGGAGGGCT
CCGTGAACGGCCACGAGTTCGAGATCGAGGGCGAGGGCGAGGGCCGCCCCTACGAGGGCACCCAGACCGC
CAAGCTGAAGGTGACCAAGGGTGGCCCCTCACCCTTCGCCTGGGGTGGCCCCTCACCCTTCGCCTGGCCC
CTCACCCTTCGCCTGGGACATCCTGTCCCCTCAGTTCATGTACGGCTCCAAGGCCTACGTGAAGCACCCC
GCCGACATCCCCGACTACTTGAAGCTGTCCTTCCCCGAGGGCTTCAAGTGGGAGCGCGTGATGAACTTCG
AGGACGGCGGCGTGGTGACCGTGACCCAGGACTCCTCCCTGCAGGACGGCGAGTTCATCTACAAGGTGAA
GCTGCGCGGCACCAACTTCCCCTCCGACGGCCCCGTAATGCAGAAGAAGACCATGGGCTGGGAGGCCTCC
TCCGAGCGGATGTACCCCGAGGACGGCGCCCTGAAGGGCGAGATCAAGCAGAGGCTGAAGCTGAAGGACG
GCGGCCACTACGACGCTGAGGTCAAGACCACCTACAAGGCCAAGAAGCCCGTGCAGCTGCCCGGCGCCTA
CAACGTCAACATCAAGTTGGACATCACCTCCCACAACGAGGACTACACCATCGTGGAACAGTACGAACGC
GCCGAGGGCCGCCACTCCACCGGCGGCATGGACGAGCTGTACAAGCCCGGTGCAGATCTCGAGTACAAGG
AGGGCAGAGGAAGTCTTCTAACATGCGGTGACGTGGAGGAGAATCCCGGCCCTATGGTGAGCAAGGGCGA
GGAGCTGTTCACCGGGGTGGTGCCCATCCTGGTCGAGCTGGACGGCGACGTAAACGGCCACAAGTTCAGC
GTGTCCGGCGAGGGCGAGGGCGATGCCACCTACGGCAAGCTGACCCTGAAGTTCATCTGCACCACCGGCA
AGCTGCCCGTGCCCTGGCCCACCCTCGTGACCACCCTGACCTACGGCGTGCAGTGCTTCAGCCGCTACCC
CGACCACATGAAGCAGCACGACTTCTTCAAGTCCGCCATGCCCGAAGGCTACGTCCAGGAGCGCACCATC
TTCTTCAAGGACGACGGCAACTACAAGACCCGCGCCGAGGTGAAGTTCGAGGGCGACACCCTGGTGAACC
GCATCGAGCTGAAGGGCATCGACTTCAAGGAGGACGGCAACATCCTGGGGCACAAGCTGGAGTACAACTA
CAACAGCCACAACGTCTATATCATGGCCGACAAGCAGAAGAACGGCATCAAGGTGAACTTCAAGATCCGC
CACAACATCGAGGACGGCAGCGTGCAGCTCGCCGACCACTACCAGCAGAACACCCCCATCGGCGACGGCC
CCGTGCTGCTGCCCGACAACCACTACCTGAGCACCCAGTCCGCCCTGAGCAAAGACCCCAACGAGAAGCG
CGATCACATGGTCCTGCTGGAGTTCGTGACCGCCGCCGGGATCACTCTCGGCATGGACGAGCTGTACAAG
TAAGGTACCTTTAAGACCAATGACTTACAAGGCAGCTGTAGATCTTAGCCACTTTTTAAAAGAAAAGGGG
GGACTGGAAGGGCTAATTCACTCCCAAAGAAGACAAGATATCCTTGATCTGTGGATCTACCACACACAAG
GCTACTTCCCTGATTGGCAGAACTACACACCAGGGCCAGGGGTCAGATATCCACTGACCTTTGGATGGTG
CTACAAGCTAGTACCAGTTGAGCCAGATAAGGTAGAAGAGGCCAATAAAGGAGAGAACACCAGCTTGTTA
CACCCTGTGAGCCTGCATGGAATGGATGACCCTGAGAGAGAAGTGTTAGAGTGGAGGTTTGACAGCCGCC
TAGCATTTCATCACGTGGCCCGAGAGCTGCATCCGGAGTACTTCAAGAACTGCTGACATCGAGCTTGCTA
CAAGGGACTTTCCGCTGGGGACTTTCCAGGGAGGCGTGGCCTGGGCGGGACTGGGGAGTGGCGAGCCCTC
AGATGCTGCATATAAGCAGCTGCTTTTTGCCTGTACTGGGTCTCTCTGGTTAGACCAGATCTGAGCCTGG
GAGCTCTCTGGCTAACTAGGGAACCCACTGCTTAAGCCTCAATAAAGCTTGCCTTGAGTGCTTCAAGTAG
TGTGTGCCCGTCTGTTGTGTGACTCTGGTAACTAGAGATCCCTCAGACCCTTTTAGTCAGTGTGGAAAAT
CTCTAGCACCCAGGAGGTAGAGGTTGCAGTGAGCCAAGATCGCGCCACTGCATTCCAGCCTGGGCAAGAA
AACAAGACTGTCTAAAATAATAATAATAAGTTAAGGGTATTAAATATATTTATACATGGAGGTCATAAAA
ATATATATATTTGGGCTGGGCGCAGTGGCTCACACCTGCGCCCGGCCCTTTGGGAGGCCGAGGCAGGTGG
ATCACCTGAGTTTGGGAGTTCCAGACCAGCCTGACCAACATGGAGAAACCCCTTCTCTGTGTATTTTTAG
TAGATTTTATTTTATGTGTATTTTATTCACAGGTATTTCTGGAAAACTGAAACTGTTTTTCCTCTACTCT
GATACCACAAGAATCATCAGCACAGAGGAAGACTTCTGTGATCAAATGTGGTGGGAGAGGGAGGTTTTCA
CCAGCACATGAGCAGTCAGTTCTGCCGCAGACTCGGCGGGTGTCCTTCGGTTCAGTTCCAACACCGCCTG
CCTGGAGAGAGGTCAGACCACAGGGTGAGGGCTCAGTCCCCAAGACATAAACACCCAAGACATAAACACC
CAACAGGTCCACCCCGCCTGCTGCCCAGGCAGAGCCGATTCACCAAGACGGGAATTAGGATAGAGAAAGA
GTAAGTCACACAGAGCCGGCTGTGCGGGAGAACGGAGTTCTATTATGACTCAAATCAGTCTCCCCAAGCA
TTCGGGGATCAGAGTTTTTAAGGATAACTTAGTGTGTAGGGGGCCAGTGAGTTGGAGATGAAAGCGTAGG
GAGTCGAAGGTGTCCTTTTGCGCCGAGTCAGTTCCTGGGTGGGGGCCACAAGATCGGATGAGCCAGTTTA
TCAATCCGGGGGTGCCAGCTGATCCATGGAGTGCAGGGTCTGCAAAATATCTCAAGCACTGATTGATCTT
AGGTTTTACAATAGTGATGTTACCCCAGGAACAATTTGGGGAAGGTCAGAATCTTGTAGCCTGTAGCTGC
ATGACTCCTAAACCATAATTTCTTTTTTGTTTTTTTTTTTTTATTTTTGAGACAGGGTCTCACTCTGTCA
CCTAGGCTGGAGTGCAGTGGTGCAATCACAGCTCACTGCAGCCTCAACGTCGTAAGCTCAAGCGATCCTC
CCACCTCAGCCTGCCTGGTAGCTGAGACTACAAGCGACGCCCCAGTTAATTTTTGTATTTTTGGTAGAGG
CAGCGTTTTGCCGTGTGGCCCTGGCTGGTCTCGAACTCCTGGGCTCAAGTGATCCAGCCTCAGCCTCCCA
AAGTGCTGGGACAACCGGGGCCAGTCACTGCACCTGGCCCTAAACCATAATTTCTAATCTTTTGGCTAAT
TTGTTAGTCCTACAAAGGCAGTCTAGTCCCCAGGCAAAAAGGGGGTTTGTTTCGGGAAAGGGCTGTTACT
GTCTTTGTTTCAAACTATAAACTAAGTTCCTCCTAAACTTAGTTCGGCCTACACCCAGGAATGAACAAGG
AGAGCTTGGAGGTTAGAAGCACGATGGAATTGGTTAGGTCAGATCTCTTTCACTGTCTGAGTTATAATTT
TGCAATGGTGGTTCAAAGACTGCCCGCTTCTGACACCAGTCGCTGCATTAATGAATCGGCCAACGCGCGG
GGAGAGGCGGTTTGCGTATTGGGCGCTCTTCCGCTTCCTCGCTCACTGACTCGCTGCGCTCGGTCGTTCG
GCTGCGGCGAGCGGTATCAGCTCACTCAAAGGCGGTAATACGGTTATCCACAGAATCAGGGGATAACGCA
GGAAAGAACATGTGAGCAAAAGGCCAGCAAAAGGCCAGGAACCGTAAAAAGGCCGCGTTGCTGGCGTTTT
TCCATAGGCTCCGCCCCCCTGACGAGCATCACAAAAATCGACGCTCAAGTCAGAGGTGGCGAAACCCGAC
AGGACTATAAAGATACCAGGCGTTTCCCCCTGGAAGCTCCCTCGTGCGCTCTCCTGTTCCGACCCTGCCG
CTTACCGGATACCTGTCCGCCTTTCTCCCTTCGGGAAGCGTGGCGCTTTCTCATAGCTCACGCTGTAGGT
ATCTCAGTTCGGTGTAGGTCGTTCGCTCCAAGCTGGGCTGTGTGCACGAACCCCCCGTTCAGCCCGACCG
CTGCGCCTTATCCGGTAACTATCGTCTTGAGTCCAACCCGGTAAGACACGACTTATCGCCACTGGCAGCA
GCCACTGGTAACAGGATTAGCAGAGCGAGGTATGTAGGCGGTGCTACAGAGTTCTTGAAGTGGTGGCCTA
ACTACGGCTACACTAGAAGAACAGTATTTGGTATCTGCGCTCTGCTGAAGCCAGTTACCTTCGGAAAAAG
AGTTGGTAGCTCTTGATCCGGCAAACAAACCACCGCTGGTAGCGGTGGTTTTTTTGTTTGCAAGCAGCAG
ATTACGCGCAGAAAAAAAGGATCTCAAGAAGATCCTTTGATCTTTTCTACGGGGTCTGACGCTCAGTGGA
ACGAAAACTCACGTTAAGGGATTTTGGTCATGAGATTATCAAAAAGGATCTTCACCTAGATCCTTTTAAA
TTAAAAATGAAGTTTTAAATCAATCTAAAGTATATATGAGTAAACTTGGTCTGACAGTTACCAATGCTTA
ATCAGTGAGGCACCTATCTCAGCGATCTGTCTATTTCGTTCATCCATAGTTGCCTGACTCCCCGTCGTGT
AGATAACTACGATACGGGAGGGCTTACCATCTGGCCCCAGTGCTGCAATGATACCGCGAGACCCACGCTC
ACCGGCTCCAGATTTATCAGCAATAAACCAGCCAGCCGGAAGGGCCGAGCGCAGAAGTGGTCCTGCAACT
TTATCCGCCTCCATCCAGTCTATTAATTGTTGCCGGGAAGCTAGAGTAAGTAGTTCGCCAGTTAATAGTT
TGCGCAACGTTGTTGCCATTGCTACAGGCATCGTGGTGTCACGCTCGTCGTTTGGTATGGCTTCATTCAG
CTCCGGTTCCCAACGATCAAGGCGAGTTACATGATCCCCCATGTTGTGCAAAAAAGCGGTTAGCTCCTTC
GGTCCTCCGATCGTTGTCAGAAGTAAGTTGGCCGCAGTGTTATCACTCATGGTTATGGCAGCACTGCATA
ATTCTCTTACTGTCATGCCATCCGTAAGATGCTTTTCTGTGACTGGTGAGTACTCAACCAAGTCATTCTG
AGAATAGTGTATGCGGCGACCGAGTTGCTCTTGCCCGGCGTCAATACGGGATAATACCGCGCCACATAGC
AGAACTTTAAAAGTGCTCATCATTGGAAAACGTTCTTCGGGGCGAAAACTCTCAAGGATCTTACCGCTGT
TGAGATCCAGTTCGATGTAACCCACTCGTGCACCCAACTGATCTTCAGCATCTTTTACTTTCACCAGCGT
TTCTGGGTGAGCAAAAACAGGAAGGCAAAATGCCGCAAAAAAGGGAATAAGGGCGACACGGAAATGTTGA
ATACTCATACTCTTCCTTTTTCAATATTATTGAAGCATTTATCAGGGTTATTGTCTCATGAGCGGATACA
TATTTGAATGTATTTAGAAAAATAAACAAATAGGGGTTCCGCGCACATTTCCCCGAAAAGTGCCACCTGA
CGTCTAAGAAACCATTATTATCATGACATTAACCTATAAAAATAGGCGTATCACGAGGCCCTTTCGTCTC
GCGCGTTTCGGTGATGACGGTGAAAACCTCTGACACATGCAGCTCCCGGAGACGGTCACAGCTTGTCTGT
AAGCGGATGCCGGGAGCAGACAAGCCCGTCAGGGCGCGTCAGCGGGTGTTGGCGGGTGTCGGGGCTGGCT
TAACTATGCGGCATCAGAGCAGATTGTACTGAGAGTGCACCATATGCGGTGTGAAATACCGCACAGATGC
GTAAGGAGAAAATACCGCATCAGGCGCCATTCGCCATTCAGGCTGCGCAACTGTTGGGAAGGGCGATCGG
TGCGGGCCTCTTCGCTATTACGCCAGGGGAGGCAGAGATTGCAGTAAGCTGAGATCGCAGCACTGCACTC
CAGCCTGGGCGACAGAGTAAGACTCTGTCTCAAAAATAAAATAAATAAATCAATCAGATATTCCAATCTT
TTCCTTTATTTATTTATTTATTTTCTATTTTGGAAACACAGTCCTTCCTTATTCCAGAATTACACATATA
TTCTATTTTTCTTTATATGCTCCAGTTTTTTTTAGACCTTCACCTGAAATGTGTGTATACAAAATCTAGG
CCAGTCCAGCAGAGCCTAAAGGTAAAAAATAAAATAATAAAAAATAAATAAAATCTAGCTCACTCCTTCA
CATCAAAATGGAGATACAGCTGTTAGCATTAAATACCAAATAACCCATCTTGTCCTCAATAATTTTAAGC
GCCTCTCTCCACCACATCTAACTCCTGTCAAAGGCATGTGCCCCTTCCGGGCGCTCTGCTGTGCTGCCAA
CCAACTGGCATGTGGACTCTGCAGGGTCCCTAACTGCCAAGCCCCACAGTGTGCCCTGAGGCTGCCCCTT
CCTTCTAGCGGCTGCCCCCACTCGGCTTTGCTTTCCCTAGTTTCAGTTACTTGCGTTCAGCCAAGGTCTG
AAACTAGGTGCGCACAGAGCGGTAAGACTGCGAGAGAAAGAGACCAGCTTTACAGGGGGTTTATCACAGT
GCACCCTGACAGTCGTCAGCCTCACAGGGGGTTTATCACATTGCACCCTGACAGTCGTCAGCCTCACAGG
GGGTTTATCACAGTGCACCCTTACAATCATTCCATTTGATTCACAATTTTTTTAGTCTCTACTGTGCCTA
ACTTGTAAGTTAAATTTGATCAGAGGTGTGTTCCCAGAGGGGAAAACAGTATATACAGGGTTCAGTACTA
TCGCATTTCAGGCCTCCACCTGGGTCTTGGAATGTGTCCCCCGAGGGGTGATGACTACCTCAGTTGGATC
TCCACAGGTCACAGTGACACAAGATAACCAAGACACCTCCCAAGGCTACCACAATGGGCCGCCCTCCACG
TGCACATGGCCGGAGGAACTGCCATGTCGGAGGTGCAAGCACACCTGCGCATCAGAGTCCTTGGTGTGGA
GGGAGGGACCAGCGCAGCTTCCAGCCATCCACCTGATGAACAGAACCTAGGGAAAGCCCCAGTTCTACTT
ACACCAGGAAAGGCTGGAAGGGCTAATTTGGTCCCAAAAAAGACAAGAGATCCTTGATCTGTGGATCTAC
CACACACAAGGCTACTTCCCTGATTGGCAGAACTACACACCAGGGCCAGGGATCAGATATCCACTGACCT
TTGGATGGTGCTTCAAGTTAGTACCAGTTGAACCAGAGCAAGTAGAAGAGGCCAATGAAGGAGAGAACAA
CAGCTTGTTACACCCTATGAGCCAGCATGGGATGGAGGACCCGGAGGGAGAAGTATTAGTGTGGAAGTTT
GACAGCCTCCTAGCATTTCGTCACATGGCCCGAGAGCTGCATCCGGAGTACTACAAAGACTGCTGACATC
GAGCTTTCTACAAGGGACTTTCCGCTGGGGACTTTCCAGGGAGGTGTGGCCTGGGCGGGACTGGGGAGTG
GCGAGCCCTCAGATGCTACATATAAGCAGCTGCTTTTTGCCTGTACTGGGTCTCTCTGGTTAGACCAGAT
CTGAGCCTGGGAGCTCTCTGGCTAACTAGGGAACCCACTGCTTAAGCCTCAATAAAGCTTGCCTTGAGTG
CTCAAAGTAGTGTGTGCCCGTCTGTTGTGTGACTCTGGTAACTAGAGATCCCTCAGACCCTTTTAGTCAG
TGTGGAAAATCTCTAGCAGTGGCGCCCGAACAGGGACTTGAAAGCGAAAGTAAAGCCAGAGGAGATCTCT
CGACGCAGGACTCGGCTTGCTGAAGCGCGCACGGCAAGAGGCGAGGGGCGGCGACTGGTGAGTACGCCAA
AAATTTTGACTAGCGGAGGCTAGAAGGAGAGAGATGGGTGCGAGAGCGTCGGTATTAAGCGGGGGAGAAT
TAGATAAATGGGAAAAAATTCGGTTAAGGCCAGGGGGAAAGAAACAATATAAACTAAAACATATAGTATG
GGCAAGCAGGGAGCTAGAACGATTCGCAGTTAATCCTGGCCTTTTAGAGACATCAGAAGGCTGTAGACAA
ATACTGGGACAGCTACAACCATCCCTTCAGACAGGATCAGAAGAACTTAGATCATTATATAATACAATAG
CAGTCCTCTATTGTGTGCATCAAAGGATAGATGTAAAAGACACCAAGGAAGCCTTAGATAAGATAGAGGA
AGAGCAAAACAAAAGTAAGAAAAAGGCACAGCAAGCAGCAGCTGACACAGGAAACAACAGCCAGGTCAGC
CAAAATTACCCTATAGTGCAGAACCTCCAGGGGCAAATGGTACATCAGGCCATATCACCTAGAACTTTAA
ATGCATGGGTAAAAGTAGTAGAAGAGAAGGCTTTCAGCCCAGAAGTAATACCCATGTTTTCAGCATTATC
AGAAGGAGCCACCCCACAAGATTTCCAGTAAAAACAGTACATACAGACAATGGCAGCAATTTCACCAGTA
CTACAGTTAAGGCCGCCTGTTGGTGGGCGGGGATCAAGCAGGAATTTGGCATTCCCTACAATCCCCAAAG
TCAAGGAGTAATAGAATCTATGAATAAAGAATTAAAGAAAATTATAGGACAGGTAAGAGATCAGGCTGAA
CATCTTAAGACAGCAGTACAAATGGCAGTATTCATCCACAATTTTAAAAGAAAAGGGGGGATTGGGGGGT
ACAGTGCAGGGGAAAGAATAGTAGACATAATAGCAACAGACATACAAACTAAAGAATTACAAAAACAAAT
TACAAAAATTCAAAATTTTCGGGTTTATTACAGGGACAGCAGAGATCCAGTTTGGAAAGGACCAGCAAAG
CTCCTCTGGAAAGGTGAAGGGGCAGTAGTAATACAAGATAATAGTGACATAAAAGTAGTGCCAAGAAGAA
AAGCAAAGATCATCAGGGATTATGGAAAACAGATGGCAGGTGATGATTGTGTGGCAAGTAGACAGGATGA
GGATTAACACATGGAAAAGATTAGTAAAACACCATATGGGATTGGAAGCCATAATAAGAATTCTGCAACA
ACTGCTGTTTATCCATTTCAGAATTGGGTGTCGACATAGCAGAATAGGCGTTACTCGACAGAGGAGAGCA
AGAAATGGAGCCAGTAGATCCTAGACTAGAGCCCTGGAAGCATCCAGGAAGTCAGCCTAAAACTGCTTGT
ACCAATTGCTATTGTAAAAAGTGTTGCTTTCATTGCCAAGTTTGTTTCATGACAAAAGCCTTAGGCATCT
CCTATGGCAGGAAGAAGCGGAGACAGCGACGAAGAGCTCATCAGAACAGTCAGACTCATCAAGCTTCTCT
ATCAAAGCAGTAAGTAGTACATGGGCGCGCCCATGTGGCAGGAAGTAGGAAAAGCAATGTATGCCCCTCC
CATCAGTGGACAAATTAGATGTTCATCAAATATTACTGGGCTGCTATTAACAAGAGATGGTGGTAATAAC
AACAATGGGTCCGAGATCTTCAGACCTGGAGGAGGCGATATGAGGGACAATTGGAGAAGTGAATTATATA
AATATAAAGTAGTAAAAATTGAACCATTAGGAGTAGCACCCACCAAGGCAAAGAGAAGAGTGGTGCAGAG
AGAAAAAAGAGCAGTGGGAATAGGAGCTTTGTTCCTTGGGTTCTTGGGAGCAGCAGGAAGCACTATGGGC
GCAGCGTCAATGACGCTGACGGTACAGGCCAGACAATTATTGTCTGATATAGTGCAGCAGCAGAACAATT
TGCTGAGGGCTATTGAGGCGCAACAGCATCTGTTGCAACTCACAGTCTGGGGCATCAAACAGCTCCAGGC
AAGAATCCTGGCTGTGGAAAGATACCTAAAGGATCAACAGCTCCTGGGGATTTGGGGTTGCTCTGGAAAA
CTCATTTGCACCACTGCTGTGCCTTGGAATGCTAGTTGGAGTAATAAATCTCTGGAACAGATTTGGAATA
ACATGACCTGGATGGAGTGGGACAGAGAAATTAACAATTACACAAGCTTAATACACTCCTTAATTGAAGA
ATCGCAAAACCAGCAAGAAAAGAATGAACAAGAATTATTGGAATTAGATAAATGGGCAAGTTTGTGGAAT
TGGTTTAACATAACAAATTGGCTGTGGTATATAAAATTATTCATAATGATAGTAGGAGGCTTGGTAGGTT
TAAGAATAGTTTTTGCTGTACTTTCTATAGTGAATAGAGTTAGGCAGGGATATTCACCATTATCGTTTCA
GACCCACCTCCCAATCCCGAGGGGACCCGACAGGCCCGAAGGAATAGAAGAAGAAGGTGGAGAGAGAGAC
AGAGACAGATCCATTCGATTAGTGAACGGATCCTTAGCACTTATCTGGGACGATCTGCGGAGCCTGTGCC
TCTTCAGCTACCACCGCTTGAGAGACTTACTCTTGATTGTAACGAGGATTGTGGAACTTC
